Addgene plasmid #228002: pRS416-ADH1p-mTID-FKBP-HA3
Purpose: Expresses miniTurboID-FKBP fusion from ADH1 promoter; yeast BioID
Depositing lab: Joseph Reese. Depositing organization: Pennsylvania State University. Publication: Characterization of BioID tagging systems in budding yeast and exploring the interactome of the Ccr4-Not complex. Pfannenstein J, Tyryshkin M, Gulden ME, Doud EH, Mosley AL, Reese JC. G3 (Bethesda). 2024 Sep 13:jkae221. doi: 10.1093/g3journal/jkae221. PubMed 39271111.
Backbone
  Vector backbone: pRS416
  Vector type: Yeast Expression
  Selectable markers: URA3
Growth in bacteria
  Bacterial resistance: Ampicillin, 100 μg/mL
  Growth temperature: 37°C
  Growth strain: DH5alpha
  Copy number: High Copy
Gene/Insert
  Gene/Insert name: miniTurboID-FKBP
  Species: Other
  Promoter: ADH1
  Tag / fusion protein: HA tag (C terminal on insert)
  Cloning method: Ligation Independent Cloning
Terms and licenses: Academic/Nonprofit Terms; Industry Terms: Not Available to Industry
How to cite: pRS416-ADH1p-mTID-FKBP-HA3 was a gift from Joseph Reese (Addgene plasmid # 228002 ; http://n2t.net/addgene:228002 ; RRID:Addgene_228002)
