[The description below was written by a language model from this plasmid's Addgene catalogue record and pLannotate feature annotations shown in this document.]
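Description:
pRS416-ADH1p-mTID-FKBP-HA3 is a yeast expression plasmid built on the pRS416 shuttle backbone, designed for proximity-dependent biotinylation (BioID) experiments in budding yeast. In Saccharomyces cerevisiae it is maintained through a CEN6/ARS element, which supports stable centromeric, low-copy propagation, and is selected by the URA3 auxotrophic marker, which can also be counterselected with 5-fluoroorotic acid. In E. coli the plasmid replicates from a high-copy ColE1/pUC-type origin and is selected with ampicillin via the β-lactamase gene. An f1 origin, flanking T7 and T3 promoters, and remnants of the lacZα/lac promoter region and pBluescript polylinker are carried over from the parental vector.

The payload is a single open reading frame driven by the S. cerevisiae ADH1 promoter. It begins with miniTurboID, annotated in the feature table as a fragment of E. coli BirA, consistent with an engineered, truncated biotin ligase that releases reactive biotinyl-AMP and labels nearby proteins. This is fused to an FKBP12 domain and ends with a C-terminal triple HA epitope tag for detection by immunoblotting or immunoprecipitation. The automated annotation matches the FKBP segment to DmrB, the F36V variant that binds synthetic ligands, whereas the catalogue record simply calls it FKBP, so the exact variant should be confirmed against the sequence. No yeast transcription terminator is annotated downstream of the tag.

The record gives the purpose as expression of the miniTurboID-FKBP fusion for yeast BioID. FKBP domains are commonly used for ligand-induced dimerisation, which would allow the ligase to be recruited to a partner-tagged protein, but the record does not state how this fusion is deployed.
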