Features (pLannotate 1.2.2; 23 found; start..end, strand, type, name):
    789..893     -  promoter       AmpR promoter: bla
    930..1433    +  misc_feature   CEN/ARS: S. cerevisiae CEN6 centromere fused to an autonomously replicating sequence
   1501..1536    +  CDS            rop (fragment): Rop protein, which maintains plasmids at low copy number; rop
   1638..1687    +  misc_feature   bom (fragment): basis of mobility region from pBR322
   1695..1910    +  promoter       URA3 promoter: S. cerevisiae URA3
   1911..2714    +  CDS            URA3: orotidine-5'-phosphate decarboxylase, required for uracil biosynthesis; S. cerevisiae URA3; yeast auxotrophic marker, counterselectable with 5-fluoroorotic acid (5-FOA)
   2793..2844    +  misc_feature   bom (fragment): basis of mobility region from pBR322
   2872..3300    -  rep_origin     f1 ori (sequence partly withheld): f1 bacteriophage origin of replication; arrow indicates direction of (+) strand synthesis
   3304..3459    -  CDS            lacZα (fragment): LacZα fragment of β-galactosidase; lacZ fragment
   3467..3485    +  promoter       T7 promoter: promoter for bacteriophage T7 RNA polymerase
   3623..4324    +  promoter       ADH1 promoter: S. cerevisiae ADH1; promoter for alcohol dehydrogenase 1
   4325..4345    -  misc_feature   MCS (fragment): pBluescript multiple cloning site
   4379..5149    +  CDS            birA (fragment): BIRA_ECOLI - Also known as bioR, dhbB. Experimental evidence at protein level: Swiss-Prot protein existence level 1. Acts both as a biotin--[acetyl-CoA-carboxylase] ligase and a biotin-operon repressor. In the presence of ATP, BirA activates biotin to form the BirA-biotinyl-5'-adenylate (BirA-bio-5'-AMP or holoBirA) complex. HoloBirA can either transfer the biotinyl moiety to the biotin carboxyl carrier protein (BCCP) subunit of acetyl-CoA carboxylase, or bind to the biotin operator site and inhibit transcription of the operon. From Escherichia coli (strain K12).
   5174..5494    +  CDS            DmrB: F36V mutant of FK506-binding protein FKBP12 binds synthetic ligands that do not bind wild-type FKBP
   5498..5587    +  CDS            3xHA: three tandem HA epitope tags
   5594..5623    -  misc_feature   MCS (fragment): pBluescript multiple cloning site
   5636..5654    -  promoter       T3 promoter: promoter for bacteriophage T3 RNA polymerase
   5699..5715    -  protein_bind   lac operator: The lac repressor binds to the lac operator to inhibit transcription in E. coli. This inhibition can be relieved by adding lactose or isopropyl-β-D-thiogalactopyranoside (IPTG). lac repressor encoded by lacI
   5723..5753    -  promoter       lac promoter: promoter for the E. coli lac operon
   5768..5789    -  protein_bind   CAP binding site: CAP binding activates transcription in the presence of cAMP. E. coli catabolite activator protein
   5802..5894    -  CDS            lacI (fragment): lac repressor; lacI; The lac repressor binds to the lac operator to inhibit transcription in E. coli. This inhibition can be relieved by adding lactose or isopropyl-β-D-thiogalactopyranoside (IPTG).
   6077..6665    -  rep_origin     ori: high-copy-number ColE1/pMB1/pBR322/pUC origin of replication
   6836..788     -  CDS            AmpR (across the origin): β-lactamase; bla; confers resistance to ampicillin, carbenicillin, and related antibiotics
>Addgene plasmid #228002 | pRS416-ADH1p-mTID-FKBP-HA3 | addgene full sequence | sequence record 453631 | Addgene NGS Result
CCCGTCGTGTAGATAACTACGATACGGGAGGGCTTACCATCTGGCCCCAGTGCTGCAATGATACCGCGAG
ACCCACGCTCACCGGCTCCAGATTTATCAGCAATAAACCAGCCAGCCGGAAGGGCCGAGCGCAGAAGTGG
TCCTGCAACTTTATCCGCCTCCATCCAGTCTATTAATTGTTGCCGGGAAGCTAGAGTAAGTAGTTCGCCA
GTTAATAGTTTGCGCAACGTTGTTGCCATTGCTACAGGCATCGTGGTGTCACGCTCGTCGTTTGGTATGG
CTTCATTCAGCTCCGGTTCCCAACGATCAAGGCGAGTTACATGATCCCCCATGTTGTGCAAAAAAGCGGT
TAGCTCCTTCGGTCCTCCGATCGTTGTCAGAAGTAAGTTGGCCGCAGTGTTATCACTCATGGTTATGGCA
GCACTGCATAATTCTCTTACTGTCATGCCATCCGTAAGATGCTTTTCTGTGACTGGTGAGTACTCAACCA
AGTCATTCTGAGAATAGTGTATGCGGCGACCGAGTTGCTCTTGCCCGGCGTCAATACGGGATAATACCGC
GCCACATAGCAGAACTTTAAAAGTGCTCATCATTGGAAAACGTTCTTCGGGGCGAAAACTCTCAAGGATC
TTACCGCTGTTGAGATCCAGTTCGATGTAACCCACTCGTGCACCCAACTGATCTTCAGCATCTTTTACTT
TCACCAGCGTTTCTGGGTGAGCAAAAACAGGAAGGCAAAATGCCGCAAAAAAGGGAATAAGGGCGACACG
GAAATGTTGAATACTCATACTCTTCCTTTTTCAATATTATTGAAGCATTTATCAGGGTTATTGTCTCATG
AGCGGATACATATTTGAATGTATTTAGAAAAATAAACAAATAGGGGTTCCGCGCACATTTCCCCGAAAAG
TGCCACCTGGGTCCTTTTCATCACGTGCTATAAAAATAATTATAATTTAAATTTTTTAATATAAATATAT
AAATTAAAAATAGAAAGTAAAAAAAGAAATTAAAGAAAAAATAGTTTTTGTTTTCCGAAGATGTAAAAGA
CTCTAGGGGGATCGCCAACAAATACTACCTTTTATCTTGCTCTTCCTGCTCTCAGGTATTAATGCCGAAT
TGTTTCATCTTGTCTGTGTAGAAGACCACACACGAAAATCCTGTGATTTTACATTTTACTTATCGTTAAT
CGAATGTATATCTATTTAATCTGCTTTTCTTGTCTAATAAATATATATGTAAAGTACGCTTTTTGTTGAA
ATTTTTTAAACCTTTGTTTATTTTTTTTTCTTCATTCCGTAACTCTTCTACCTTCTTTATTTACTTTCTA
AAATCCAAATACAAAACATAAAAATAAATAAACACAGAGTAAATTCCCAAATTATTCCATCATTAAAAGA
TACGAGGCGCGTGTAAGTTACAGGCAAGCGATCCGTCTAAGAAACCATTATTATCATGACATTAACCTAT
AAAAATAGGCGTATCACGAGGCCCTTTCGTCTCGCGCGTTTCGGTGATGACGGTGAAAACCTCTGACACA
TGCAGCTCCCGGAGACGGTCACAGCTTGTCTGTAAGCGGATGCCGGGAGCAGACAAGCCCGTCAGGGCGC
GTCAGCGGGTGTTGGCGGGTGTCGGGGCTGGCTTAACTATGCGGCATCAGAGCAGATTGTACTGAGAGTG
CACCATACCACCTTTTCAATTCATCATTTTTTTTTTATTCTTTTTTTTGATTTCGGTTTCCTTGAAATTT
TTTTGATTCGGTAATCTCCGAACAGAAGGAAGAACGAAGGAAGGAGCACAGACTTAGATTGGTATATATA
CGCATATGTAGTGTTGAAGAAACATGAAATTGCCCAGTATTCTTAACCCAACTGCACAGAACAAAAACCT
GCAGGAAACGAAGATAAATCATGTCGAAAGCTACATATAAGGAACGTGCTGCTACTCATCCTAGTCCTGT
TGCTGCCAAGCTATTTAATATCATGCACGAAAAGCAAACAAACTTGTGTGCTTCATTGGATGTTCGTACC
ACCAAGGAATTACTGGAGTTAGTTGAAGCATTAGGTCCCAAAATTTGTTTACTAAAAACACATGTGGATA
TCTTGACTGATTTTTCCATGGAGGGCACAGTTAAGCCGCTAAAGGCATTATCCGCCAAGTACAATTTTTT
ACTCTTCGAAGACAGAAAATTTGCTGACATTGGTAATACAGTCAAATTGCAGTACTCTGCGGGTGTATAC
AGAATAGCAGAATGGGCAGACATTACGAATGCACACGGTGTGGTGGGCCCAGGTATTGTTAGCGGTTTGA
AGCAGGCGGCAGAAGAAGTAACAAAGGAACCTAGAGGCCTTTTGATGTTAGCAGAATTGTCATGCAAGGG
CTCCCTATCTACTGGAGAATATACTAAGGGTACTGTTGACATTGCGAAGAGCGACAAAGATTTTGTTATC
GGCTTTATTGCTCAAAGAGACATGGGTGGAAGAGATGAAGGTTACGATTGGTTGATTATGACACCCGGTG
TGGGTTTAGATGACAAGGGAGACGCATTGGGTCAACAGTATAGAACCGTGGATGATGTGGTCTCTACAGG
ATCTGACATTATTATTGTTGGAAGAGGACTATTTGCAAAGGGAAGGGATGCTAAGGTAGAGGGTGAACGT
TACAGAAAAGCAGGCTGGGAAGCATATTTGAGAAGATGCGGCCAGCAAAACTAAAAAACTGTATTATAAG
TAAATGCATGTATACTAAACTCACAAATTAGAGCTTCAATTTAATTATATCAGTTATTACCCTATGCGGT
GTGAAATACCGCACAGATGCGTAAGGAGAAAATACCGCATCAGGAAATTGTAAGCGTTAATATTTTGTTA
AAATTCGCGTTAAATTTTTGTTAAATCAGCTCATTTTTTAACCAATAGGCCGAAATCGGCAAAATCCCTT
ATAAATCAAAAGAATAGACCGAGATAGGGT
[37 nt withheld, positions 2971-3007]
AAAGAACGTGGACTCCAACGTCAAAGG
[49 nt withheld, positions 3035-3083]
T
[91 nt withheld, positions 3085-3175]
G
[124 nt withheld, positions 3177-3300]
CCATTCGCCATTCAGGCTGCGCAACTGTTGGGAAGGGCGATCGGTGCGGGCCTCTTCGCTATTACGCCAG
CTGGCGAAAGGGGGATGTGCTGCAAGGCGATTAAGTTGGGTAACGCCAGGGTTTTCCCAGTCACGACGTT
GTAAAACGACGGCCAGTGAGCGCGCGTAATACGACTCACTATAGGGCGAATTGGGTACCAAGGGAACTTT
ACACTTCTCCTATGCACATATATTAATTAAAGTCCAATGCTAGTAGAGAAGGGGGGTAACACCCCTCCGC
GCTCTTTTCCGATTTTTTTCTAAACCGTGGAATATTTCGGATATCCTTTTGTTGTTTCCGGGTGTACAAT
ATGGACTTCCTCTTTTCTGGCAACCAAACCCATACATCGGGATTCCTATAATACCTTCGTTGGTCTCCCT
AACATGTAGGTGGCGGAGGGGAGATATACAATAGAACAGATACCAGACAAGACATAATGGGCTAAACAAG
ACTACACCAATTACACTGCCTCATTGATGGTGGTACATAACGAACTAATACTGTAGCCCTAGACTTGATA
GCCATCATCATATCGAAGTTTCACTACCCTTTTTCCATTTGCCATCTATTGAAGTAATAATAGGCGCATG
CAACTTCTTTTCTTTTTTTTTCTTTTCTCTCTCCCCCGTTGTTGTCTCACCATATCCGCAATGACAAAAA
AATGATGGAAGACACTAAAGGAAAAAATTAACGACAAAGACAGCACCAACAGATGTCGTTGTTCCAGAGC
TGATGAGGGGTATCTCGAAGCACACGAAACTTTTTCCTTCCTTCATTCACGCACACTACTCTCTAATGAG
CAACGGTATACGGCCTTCCTTCCAGTTACTTGAATTTGAAATAAACAAAAGTTTGCTGTCTTGCTATCAA
GTATAAATAGACCTGCAATTATTAATCTTTTGTTTCCTCGTCATTGTTCTCGTTCCCTTTCTTCCTTGTT
TCTTTTTCTGCACAATATTTCAAGCTATACCAAGCATACAATCAGTCGACGGTATCGATAAGCTTAAAAT
GGCAAGAGACCCGCCCGTAGCAACTATGATTCCTTTACTGAATGCGAAACAGATATTGGGTCAATTAGAT
GGGGGTTCCGTAGCTGTCCTTCCGGTGGTGGATAGCACGAACCAATATCTACTTGATAGGATCGGGGAAT
TGAAGTCAGGTGATGCTTGCATCGCAGAGTACCAACAGGCTGGTAGAGGGAGCAGAGGCAGGAAGTGGTT
TTCACCATTTGGAGCAAATCTGTACTTGAGCATGTTCTGGAGACTTAAGAGAGGTCCAGCGGCGATAGGG
CTGGGACCCGTTATCGGAATTGTGATGGCAGAAGCCCTGCGTAAACTAGGTGCTGATAAAGTACGTGTCA
AATGGCCAAACGATTTATATCTACAAGACAGAAAGTTGGCGGGGATTTTGGTGGAACTTGCCGGCATAAC
CGGGGACGCCGCGCAGATAGTCATTGGTGCTGGAATCAATGTGGCGATGAGACGTGTTGAGGAGTCAGTT
GTAAATCAGGGTTGGATAACTCTTCAGGAGGCCGGGATAAACTTAGACAGGAATACTCTAGCTGCCATGC
TTATACGTGAGCTACGTGCCGCCCTGGAGCTTTTCGAGCAAGAAGGTCTAGCTCCTTACCTTAGCCGTTG
GGAGAAGTTGGATAACTTCATCAATAGACCAGTTAAGTTAATCATAGGGGACAAAGAGATATTCGGGATC
AGTAGAGGTATAGATAAGCAGGGAGCGCTACTACTGGAGCAGGATGGGGTTATCAAACCGTGGATGGGCG
GGGAGATATCCCTGAGGTCTGCCGAGAAGGCTAGCGGTTCTGGTGGTGCTAGCGGAGTGCAGGTGGAAAC
CATCTCCCCAGGAGACGGGCGCACCTTCCCCAAGCGCGGCCAGACCTGCGTGGTGCACTACACCGGGATG
CTTGAAGATGGAAAGAAATTTGATTCCTCCCGGGACAGAAACAAGCCCTTTAAGTTTATGCTAGGCAAGC
AGGAGGTGATCCGAGGCTGGGAAGAAGGGGTTGCCCAGATGAGTGTGGGTCAGAGAGCCAAACTGACTAT
ATCTCCAGATTATGCCTATGGTGCCACTGGGCACCCAGGCATCATCCCACCACATGCCACTCTCGTCTTC
GATGTGGAGCTTCTAAAACTGGAAACTTACCCATACGATGTTCCTGACTATGCGGGCTATCCGTATGACG
TCCCGGACTATGCAGGATCTTATCCATATGACGTTCCAGATTACGCTGCTTGATCTAGAGCGGCCGCCAC
CGCGGTGGAGCTCCAGCTTTTGTTCCCTTTAGTGAGGGTTAATTGCGCGCTTGGCGTAATCATGGTCATA
GCTGTTTCCTGTGTGAAATTGTTATCCGCTCACAATTCCACACAACATACGAGCCGGAAGCATAAAGTGT
AAAGCCTGGGGTGCCTAATGAGTGAGCTAACTCACATTAATTGCGTTGCGCTCACTGCCCGCTTTCCAGT
CGGGAAACCTGTCGTGCCAGCTGCATTAATGAATCGGCCAACGCGCGGGGAGAGGCGGTTTGCGTATTGG
GCGCTCTTCCGCTTCCTCGCTCACTGACTCGCTGCGCTCGGTCGTTCGGCTGCGGCGAGCGGTATCAGCT
CACTCAAAGGCGGTAATACGGTTATCCACAGAATCAGGGGATAACGCAGGAAAGAACATGTGAGCAAAAG
GCCAGCAAAAGGCCAGGAACCGTAAAAAGGCCGCGTTGCTGGCGTTTTTCCATAGGCTCCGCCCCCCTGA
CGAGCATCACAAAAATCGACGCTCAAGTCAGAGGTGGCGAAACCCGACAGGACTATAAAGATACCAGGCG
TTTCCCCCTGGAAGCTCCCTCGTGCGCTCTCCTGTTCCGACCCTGCCGCTTACCGGATACCTGTCCGCCT
TTCTCCCTTCGGGAAGCGTGGCGCTTTCTCATAGCTCACGCTGTAGGTATCTCAGTTCGGTGTAGGTCGT
TCGCTCCAAGCTGGGCTGTGTGCACGAACCCCCCGTTCAGCCCGACCGCTGCGCCTTATCCGGTAACTAT
CGTCTTGAGTCCAACCCGGTAAGACACGACTTATCGCCACTGGCAGCAGCCACTGGTAACAGGATTAGCA
GAGCGAGGTATGTAGGCGGTGCTACAGAGTTCTTGAAGTGGTGGCCTAACTACGGCTACACTAGAAGAAC
AGTATTTGGTATCTGCGCTCTGCTGAAGCCAGTTACCTTCGGAAAAAGAGTTGGTAGCTCTTGATCCGGC
AAACAAACCACCGCTGGTAGCGGTGGTTTTTTTGTTTGCAAGCAGCAGATTACGCGCAGAAAAAAAGGAT
CTCAAGAAGATCCTTTGATCTTTTCTACGGGGTCTGACGCTCAGTGGAACGAAAACTCACGTTAAGGGAT
TTTGGTCATGAGATTATCAAAAAGGATCTTCACCTAGATCCTTTTAAATTAAAAATGAAGTTTTAAATCA
ATCTAAAGTATATATGAGTAAACTTGGTCTGACAGTTACCAATGCTTAATCAGTGAGGCACCTATCTCAG
CGATCTGTCTATTTCGTTCATCCATAGTTGCCTGACTC
